Addgene plasmid #23380: pDONR223-GUK1
Depositing lab: William Hahn & David Root. Depositing organization: Dana-Farber Cancer Institute. Publication: COT drives resistance to RAF inhibition through MAP kinase pathway reactivation. Johannessen CM, Boehm JS, Kim SY, Thomas SR, Wardwell L, Johnson LA, Emery CM, Stransky N, Cogdill AP, Barretina J, Caponigro G, Hieronymus H, Murray RR, Salehi-Ashtiani K, Hill DE, Vidal M, Zhao JJ, Yang X, Alkan O, Kim S, Harris JL, Wilson CJ, Myer VE, Finan PM, Root DE, Roberts TM, Golub T, Flaherty KT, Dummer R, Weber BL, Sellers WR, Schlegel R, Wargo JA, Hahn WC, Garraway LA. Nature. 2010 Dec 16;468(7326):968-72. doi: 10.1038/nature09627 PubMed 21107320.
Backbone
  Vector backbone: pDONR223
  Backbone manufacturer: Invitrogen
  Backbone size w/o insert (bp): 5005
  Vector type: Gateway Donor vector
Growth in bacteria
  Bacterial resistance: Spectinomycin, 50 μg/mL
  Growth temperature: 37°C
  Growth strain: DH5alpha
  Copy number: High Copy
Gene/Insert
  Gene/Insert name: GUK1 (alt name: guanylate kinase 1)
  Species: H. sapiens (human)
  Insert size (bp): 594
  Entrez Gene: GUK1 (a.k.a. GMK, FLJ42686, FLJ43710)
  Cloning method: Gateway Cloning
  Sequencing primers: 5′ M13pUC-fwd; 3′ M13rev
Terms and licenses: Academic/Nonprofit Terms; Industry Terms: Not Available to Industry
Depositor comments: The ORF has no Stop codon. This design enables easy recombination into a destination vector to add an epitope tag of choice and Stop codon to the ORF. Do NOT use this plasmid directly for transfections. A set of 4 custom lentiviral vectors is available ( pLX301 (http://www.addgene.org/25895/) , pLX302 (http://www.addgene.org/25896/) , pLX303 (http://www.addgene.org/25897/) , pLX304 (http://www.addgene.org/25890/) ) to be used to express these ORFs in mammalian cells. These plasmids are not included in the kit and must be ordered separately.
How to cite: pDONR223-GUK1 was a gift from William Hahn & David Root (Addgene plasmid # 23380 ; http://n2t.net/addgene:23380 ; RRID:Addgene_23380)
