[The description below was written by a language model from this plasmid's Addgene catalogue record.]
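Description:
pDONR223-GUK1 is a Gateway entry clone built in the Invitrogen pDONR223 donor backbone (about 5 kb without insert) and carrying the human GUK1 open reading frame, which encodes guanylate kinase 1, as a 594 bp insert. It is a bacterial propagation plasmid rather than an expression vector. It is maintained at high copy in standard E. coli cloning strains under spectinomycin selection. The record does not list the origin of replication or any other individual backbone features, and no feature table is provided. The insert was introduced by Gateway recombination, so the ORF would be expected to sit between att recombination sites that allow transfer into compatible destination vectors. M13 forward and reverse primer sites flanking the cassette are used for sequence verification.

The ORF has no stop codon. This "open" configuration lets the coding sequence be recombined in frame into a destination vector that supplies a C-terminal epitope tag of choice together with the stop codon. The donor backbone is not described as carrying a mammalian promoter, and the depositors state explicitly that the plasmid should not be transfected directly. Expression in mammalian cells instead requires moving the ORF into a suitable destination vector, and the depositors point to a set of four custom lentiviral vectors (the pLX301–pLX304 series) for this purpose. The associated publication concerns kinase-mediated resistance to RAF inhibition through MAP kinase pathway reactivation, and the comments refer to the clone as part of a kit. This is consistent with its use as one member of an ORF collection for gain-of-function expression studies.
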