>Addgene plasmid #23380 | pDONR223-GUK1 | depositor partial sequence | sequence record 10979 | Author sequence
ATGTCGGGCCCCAGGCCTGTGGTGCTGAGCGGGCCTTCGGGAGCTGGGAAGAGCACCCTGCTGAAGAGGC
TGCTCCAGGAGCACAGCGGCATCTTTGGCTTCAGCGTGTCCCATACCACGAGGAACCCGAGGCCCGGCGA
GGAGAACGGCAAAGATTACTACTTTGTAACCAGGGAGGTGATGCAGCGTGACATAGCAGCCGGCGACTTC
ATCGAGCATGCCGAGTTCTCGGGGAACCTGTATGGCACGAGCAAGGTGGCGGTGCAGGCCGTGCAGGCCA
TGAACCGCATCTGTGTGCTGGACGTGGACCTGCAGGGTGTGCGGAACATCAAGGCCACCGATCTGCGGCC
CATCTACATCTCTGTGCAGCCGCCTTCACTGCACGTGCTGGAGCAGCGGCTGCGGCAGCGCAACACTGAA
ACCGAGGAGAGCCTGGTGAAGCGGCTGGCTGCTGCCCAGGCCGACATGGAGAGCAGCAAGGAGCCCGGCC
TGTTTGATGTGGTCATCATTAACGACAGCCTGGACCAGGCCTACGCAGAGCTGAAGGAGGCGCTCTCTGA
GGAAATCAAGAAAGCTCAAAGGACCGGCGCCTTG
