>Addgene plasmid #23380 | pDONR223-GUK1 | addgene partial sequence | sequence record 29228 | 23380 with M13pUC-fwd
AGCTCGGGCCCAATAATGATTTTATTTTGACTGATAGTGACCTGTTCGTTGCAACAAATTGATGAGCAAT
GCTTTTTTATAATGCCAACTTTGTACAAAAAAGTTGGCACCATGTCGGGCCCCAGGCCTGTGGTGCTGAG
CGGGCCTTCGGGAGCTGGGAAGAGCACCCTGCTGAAGAGGCTGCTCCAGGAGCACAGCGGCATCTTTGGC
TTCAGCGTGTCCCATACCACGAGGAACCCGAGGCCCGGCGAGGAGAACGGCAAAGATTACTACTTTGTAA
CCAGGGAGGTGATGCAGCGTGACATAGCAGCCGGCGACTTCATCGAGCATGCCGAGTTCTCGGGGAACCT
GTATGGCACGAGCAAGGTGGCGGTGCAGGCCGTGCAGGCCATGAACCGCATCTGTGTGCTGGACGTGGAC
CTGCAGGGTGTGCGGAACATCAAGGCCACCGATCTGCGGCCCATCTACATCTCTGTGCAGCCGCCTTCAC
TGCACGTGCTGGAGCAGCGGCTGCGGCAGCGCAACACTGAAACCGAGGAGAGCCTGGTGAAGCGGCTGGC
TGCTGCCCAGGCCGACATGGAGAGCAGCAAGGAGCCCGGCCTGTTTGATGTGGTCATCATTAACGACAGC
C
